Addgene plasmid #61553: pcDNA-flag-mKdm4d-polyA
Purpose: For mRNA synthesis or expression in mammalian cells
Depositing lab: Yi Zhang. Depositing organization: Boston Children's Hospital. Publication: Embryonic Development following Somatic Cell Nuclear Transfer Impeded by Persisting Histone Methylation. Matoba S, Liu Y, Lu F, Iwabuchi KA, Shen L, Inoue A, Zhang Y. Cell. 2014 Nov 6;159(4):884-95. doi: 10.1016/j.cell.2014.09.055. Epub 2014 Oct 30. PubMed 25417163.
Backbone
  Vector backbone: pcDNA
  Backbone size w/o insert (bp): 5700
  Total vector size (bp): 7238
  Modifications to backbone: flag and polyA sequences were added to 5' and 3' side of insert, respectively.
  Vector type: Mammalian Expression
Growth in bacteria
  Bacterial resistance: Ampicillin, 100 μg/mL
  Growth temperature: 37°C
  Growth strain: XL10 Gold
  Copy number: Unknown
Gene/Insert
  Gene/Insert name: Kdm4d (alt name: Jmjd2d)
  Species: M. musculus (mouse)
  Insert size (bp): 1527
  Entrez Gene: Kdm4d (a.k.a. 4932416A15, Jmjd2d)
  Promoter: CMV and T7
  Tag / fusion protein: flag (N terminal on backbone)
  Cloning method: Unknown
  Sequencing primers: 5′ cactgcttactggcttatcg; 3′ cgtttacaggttctttggtg
Terms and licenses: Academic/Nonprofit Terms; Industry Terms: Not Available to Industry
How to cite: pcDNA-flag-mKdm4d-polyA was a gift from Yi Zhang (Addgene plasmid # 61553 ; http://n2t.net/addgene:61553 ; RRID:Addgene_61553)
