[The description below was written by a language model from this plasmid's Addgene catalogue record.]
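Description:
pcDNA-flag-mKdm4d-polyA is a mammalian expression plasmid built on a pcDNA backbone (about 5.7 kb without insert, roughly 7.2 kb in total) that carries the mouse Kdm4d coding sequence, also known as Jmjd2d, as an insert of about 1.5 kb. It is propagated in E. coli under ampicillin selection. The record does not state the copy number or the origin of replication, gives the cloning method as unknown, and lists no mammalian selection marker.

The insert sits downstream of two promoters, CMV and T7, which gives the construct its dual purpose. The CMV promoter drives strong constitutive transcription after transfection into mammalian cells, while the T7 promoter allows the same open reading frame to be transcribed in vitro with T7 RNA polymerase. The backbone was modified in two ways: a FLAG epitope was placed 5' of the insert, so the protein is made with an N-terminal FLAG tag useful for detection or immunoprecipitation, and a polyA sequence was added 3' of the insert. A template-encoded polyA tract of this kind lets in vitro transcripts carry a tail without a separate enzymatic tailing step, which generally helps the stability and translation of synthetic mRNA.

Kdm4d belongs to the Jumonji-domain family of histone lysine demethylases and is known to act on methylated histone H3 lysine 9. The stated purpose is mRNA synthesis or expression in mammalian cells, and the associated publication concerns persisting histone methylation as a barrier to embryonic development after somatic cell nuclear transfer. This fits with using the plasmid as a template for Kdm4d mRNA, although the record does not describe specific experimental applications.
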