>Addgene plasmid #61553 | pcDNA-flag-mKdm4d-polyA | addgene partial sequence | sequence record 102821 | pK03-R 5'-TTAATGCGCCGCTACAGGGCG-3'
CCCAGCTGGTTCTTTCCGCCTCAGAAGCCATAGAGCCCACCGCATCCCCAGCATGCCTGCTATTGTCTTC
CCAATCCTCCCCCTTGCTGTCCTGCCCCACCCCACCCCCCAGAATAGAATGACACCTACTCAGACAATGC
GATGCAATTTCCTCATTTTATTAGGAAAGGACAGTGGGAGTGGCACCTTCCAGGGTCAAGGAAGGCACGG
GGGAGGGGCAAACAACAGATGGCTGGCAACTAGAAGGCACAGTCGAGGCTGATCAGCGGGTTTAAACTCA
ATGGTGATGGTGATGATGACCGGTATGCATATTCAGATCCTCTTCTGAGATGAGTTTTTGTTCGAAGGGC
CCTCTAGACTCGAGGTACGCCACAGCGTATGATGCGTATTTTTTTTTTTTTTTTTTTTTTTTTTTTTTTT
TTTTTTTTTTTTTTTTTTTTTTTTTTTT
