>Addgene plasmid #61553 | pcDNA-flag-mKdm4d-polyA | addgene partial sequence | sequence record 102823 | T7 5'-TAATACGACTCACTATAGGG-3'
TTAAGCTTATGGACTACAAAGACGATGACGACAAGGGATCCACTAGTAACGGCCGCCAGTGTGCTGGAAT
TCACAAGACGAAGTCCACATGTGCTCAGAATCCAAATTGCAGCATAATGATATTTCGTCCAACCAAAGAA
GAGTTTAATGATTTTGACAAATACATTGCTTACATGGAGTCCCAAGGGGCACACCGAGCTGGACTGGCCA
AGGTCATCCCACCAAAAGAATGGAGGGCCAGGCAGTCTTATGACAATATCAGCAACATCTTAATAGCAAC
TCCCCTGCAGCAAGTGGTCTCTGGGCAGGCAGGCGTGTTCACCCAATACCATAAGAAGAAGAAAGGCATG
ACAGTGGGGGAGTACCGTGAGCTGGCCAACAGCAAAAAGTACCAGACCCCGCCACACCTGGATTTTGAAG
ATTTGGAGCGAAAATACTGGAAGAATCGCCTGTATGAGTCACCGATTTATGGTGCTGACGTCAGCGGCTC
CCTGTTTGATGGGAAGACTCAACAGTGGAATGTGGGTCACCTGGGAACAATTCAAGACCTATTGGAACAG
GAATGTGGCATAGTGATTGAGGGCGTCAACACGCCCTACCTGTACTTTGGCATGTGGAAGACCACCTTTG
CGTGGCACACGGAGGACATGGACCTGTACAGTATCAACTACCTACACTTTGGGCAGCCCAAGACCTGGTA
TGCTGTGCCCCCTGAGCATGGCAGGCGCCTGGAGCGCCTGGCCAGGGAACTCTTCCCTGGCAGCTCCCAG
GGCTGCCAGGCCTTCCTGAGGCACAAGGTGGCGCTCATCTCGCCCACTGTGCTTAAGGAGAATGGCATCC
CCTTTGGTCGCATCACCCAGGAGGCTGGGGAGTTCATGGTCACCTTTCCCTATGGCTACCACGCGGGCTT
CAACCATGGCTTCAACTGCGCAGAGGCCATCAATTTTGCCACCCCAAGGTGGATTGACTATGGCAAGGTG
GCATCTCAGTGCAGCTGTGGGGAGGCCAGGGTGAGCTTCTCCATGGACGCCTTTGTGAGGATCTTGCAGC
CTGAGCGATATGAACTGTG
