>Addgene plasmid #61553 | pcDNA-flag-mKdm4d-polyA | addgene partial sequence | sequence record 105820 | AmpSeq-F 5'-ctcatgagcggatacatatttgaa-3'
AAATAAACAAATAGGGGTTCCGCGCACATTTCCCCGAAAAGTGCCACCTGACGTCGACGGATCGGGAGAT
CTCCCGATCCCCTATGGTGCACTCTCAGTACAATCTGCTCTGATGCCGCATAGTTAAGCCAGTATCTGCT
CCCTGCTTGTGTGTTGGAGGTCGCTGAGTAGTGCGCGAGCAAAATTTAAGCTACAACAAGGCAAGGCTTG
ACCGACAATTGCATGAAGAATCTGCTTAGGGTTAGGCGTTTTGCGCTGCTTCGCGATGTACGGGCCAGAT
ATACGCGTTGACATTGATTATTGACTAGTTATTAATAGTAATCAATTACGGGGTCATTAGTTCATAGCCC
ATATATGGAGTTCCGCGTTACATAACTTACGGTAAATGGCCCGCCTGGCTGACCGCCCAACGACCCCCGC
CCATTGACGTCAATAATGACGTATGTTCCCATAGTAACGCCAATAGGGACTTTCCATTGACGTCAATGGG
TGGAGTATTTACGGTAAACTGCCCACTTGGCAGTACATCAAGTGTATCATATGCCAAGTACGCCCCCTAT
TGACGTCAATGACGGTAAATGGCCCGCCTGGCATTATGCCCAGTACATGACCTTATGGGACTTTCCTACT
TGGCAGTACATCTACGTATTAGTCATCGCTATTACCATGGTGATGCGGTTTTGGCAGTACATCAATGGGC
GTGGATAGCGGTTTGACTCACGGGGATTTCCAAGTCTCCACCCCATTGACGTCAATGGGAGTTTGTTTTG
GCACCAAAATCAACGGGACTTTCCAAAATGTCGTAACAACTCCGCCCCATTGACGCAAATGGGCGGTAGG
CGTGTACGGTGGGAGGTCTATATAAGCAGAGCTCTCTGGCTAACTAGAGAACCCACTGCTTACTGGCTTA
TCGAAATTAATACGACTCACTATAGGGAGACCCAAGCTGGCTAGTTAAGCTTATGGACTACAAAGACGAT
GACGACAAGGG
