LOCUS       Exported 7238 bp ds-DNA circular SYN 12-MAY-2021
DEFINITION  For mRNA synthesis or expression in mammalian cells.
ACCESSION   .
VERSION     .
KEYWORDS    pcDNA-flag-mKdm4d-polyA
SOURCE      synthetic DNA construct
  ORGANISM  synthetic DNA construct
REFERENCE   1 (bases 1 to 7238)
  AUTHORS   Matoba S, Liu Y, Lu F, Iwabuchi KA, Shen L, Inoue A, Zhang Y
  TITLE     Embryonic Development following Somatic Cell Nuclear Transfer
            Impeded by Persisting Histone Methylation.
  JOURNAL   Cell. 2014 Nov 6;159(4):884-95. doi: 10.1016/j.cell.2014.09.055.
            Epub 2014 Oct 30.
  PUBMED    25417163
REFERENCE   2 (bases 1 to 7238)
  AUTHORS   .
  TITLE     Direct Submission
  JOURNAL   Exported May 12, 2021 from SnapGene Server 1.1.58
            http://www.snapgene.com
FEATURES             Location/Qualifiers
     source          1..7238
                     /organism="synthetic DNA construct"
                     /mol_type="other DNA"
     primer_bind     complement(44..63)
                     /label=pRS-marker
                     /note="pRS vectors, use to sequence yeast selectable
                     marker"
     enhancer        235..614
                     /label=CMV enhancer
                     /note="human cytomegalovirus immediate early enhancer"
     promoter        615..818
                     /label=CMV promoter
                     /note="human cytomegalovirus (CMV) immediate early
                     promoter"
     primer_bind     769..789
                     /label=CMV-F
                     /note="Human CMV immediate early promoter, forward primer"
     primer_bind     863..882
                     /label=T7
                     /note="T7 promoter, forward primer"
     promoter        863..881
                     /label=T7 promoter
                     /note="promoter for bacteriophage T7 RNA polymerase"
     CDS             911..934
                     /codon_start=1
                     /product="FLAG(R) epitope tag, followed by an enterokinase
                     cleavage site"
                     /label=FLAG
                     /translation="DYKDDDDK"
     CDS             2741..2770
                     /codon_start=1
                     /product="Myc (human c-Myc proto-oncogene) epitope tag"
                     /label=Myc
                     /translation="EQKLISEEDL"
     CDS             2786..2803
                     /codon_start=1
                     /product="6xHis affinity tag"
                     /label=6xHis
                     /translation="HHHHHH"
     primer_bind     complement(2826..2843)
                     /label=BGH-rev
                     /note="Bovine growth hormone terminator, reverse primer.
                     Also called BGH reverse"
     polyA_signal    2832..3056
                     /label=bGH poly(A) signal
                     /note="bovine growth hormone polyadenylation signal"
     rep_origin      3102..3530
                     /direction=RIGHT
                     /label=f1 ori
                     /note="f1 bacteriophage origin of replication; arrow
                     indicates direction of (+) strand synthesis"
     primer_bind     complement(3189..3208)
                     /label=F1ori-R
                     /note="F1 origin, reverse primer"
     primer_bind     3399..3420
                     /label=F1ori-F
                     /note="F1 origin, forward primer"
     primer_bind     complement(3539..3559)
                     /label=pBABE 3'
                     /note="SV40 enhancer, reverse primer for pBABE vectors"
     promoter        3544..3874
                     /label=SV40 promoter
                     /note="SV40 enhancer and early promoter"
     rep_origin      3725..3860
                     /label=SV40 ori
                     /note="SV40 origin of replication"
     primer_bind     3787..3806
                     /label=SV40pro-F
                     /note="SV40 promoter/origin, forward primer"
     CDS             3941..4735
                     /codon_start=1
                     /gene="aph(3')-II (or nptII)"
                     /product="aminoglycoside phosphotransferase from Tn5"
                     /label=NeoR/KanR
                     /note="confers resistance to neomycin, kanamycin, and G418
                     (Geneticin(R))"
                     /translation="MIEQDGLHAGSPAAWVERLFGYDWAQQTIGCSDAAVFRLSAQGRP
                     VLFVKTDLSGALNELQDEAARLSWLATTGVPCAAVLDVVTEAGRDWLLLGEVPGQDLLS
                     SHLAPAEKVSIMADAMRRLHTLDPATCPFDHQAKHRIERARTRMEAGLVDQDDLDEEHQ
                     GLAPAELFARLKARMPDGEDLVVTHGDACLPNIMVENGRFSGFIDCGRLGVADRYQDIA
                     LATRDIAEELGGEWADRFLVLYGIAAPDSQRIAFYRLLDEFF"
     primer_bind     complement(3995..4014)
                     /label=Neo-R
                     /note="Neomycin resistance gene, reverse primer"
     primer_bind     4605..4624
                     /label=Neo-F
                     /note="Neomycin resistance gene, forward primer"
     polyA_signal    4911..5032
                     /label=SV40 poly(A) signal
                     /note="SV40 polyadenylation signal"
     primer_bind     complement(4948..4967)
                     /label=SV40pA-R
                     /note="SV40 polyA, reverse primer"
     primer_bind     5002..5021
                     /label=EBV-rev
                     /note="SV40 polyA terminator, reverse primer"
     primer_bind     complement(5081..5097)
                     /label=M13 rev
                     /note="common sequencing primer, one of multiple similar
                     variants"
     primer_bind     complement(5081..5097)
                     /label=M13 Reverse
                     /note="In lacZ gene. Also called M13-rev"
     primer_bind     complement(5094..5116)
                     /label=M13/pUC Reverse
                     /note="In lacZ gene"
     protein_bind    5105..5121
                     /label=lac operator
                     /bound_moiety="lac repressor encoded by lacI"
                     /note="The lac repressor binds to the lac operator to
                     inhibit transcription in E. coli. This inhibition can be
                     relieved by adding lactose or
                     isopropyl-beta-D-thiogalactopyranoside (IPTG)."
     promoter        complement(5129..5159)
                     /label=lac promoter
                     /note="promoter for the E. coli lac operon"
     protein_bind    5174..5195
                     /label=CAP binding site
                     /bound_moiety="E. coli catabolite activator protein"
                     /note="CAP binding activates transcription in the presence
                     of cAMP."
     primer_bind     complement(5312..5329)
                     /label=L4440
                     /note="L4440 vector, forward primer"
     rep_origin      complement(5483..6071)
                     /direction=LEFT
                     /label=ori
                     /note="high-copy-number ColE1/pMB1/pBR322/pUC origin of
                     replication"
     primer_bind     complement(5563..5582)
                     /label=pBR322ori-F
                     /note="pBR322 origin, forward primer"
     CDS             complement(6242..7102)
                     /codon_start=1
                     /gene="bla"
                     /product="beta-lactamase"
                     /label=AmpR
                     /note="confers resistance to ampicillin, carbenicillin, and
                     related antibiotics"
                     /translation="MSIQHFRVALIPFFAAFCLPVFAHPETLVKVKDAEDQLGARVGYI
                     ELDLNSGKILESFRPEERFPMMSTFKVLLCGAVLSRIDAGQEQLGRRIHYSQNDLVEYS
                     PVTEKHLTDGMTVRELCSAAITMSDNTAANLLLTTIGGPKELTAFLHNMGDHVTRLDRW
                     EPELNEAIPNDERDTTMPVAMATTLRKLLTGELLTLASRQQLIDWMEADKVAGPLLRSA
                     LPAGWFIADKSGAGERGSRGIIAALGPDGKPSRIVVIYTTGSQATMDERNRQIAEIGAS
                     LIKHW"
     primer_bind     6865..6884
                     /label=Amp-R
                     /note="Ampicillin resistance gene, reverse primer"
     promoter        complement(7103..7207)
                     /gene="bla"
                     /label=AmpR promoter
ORIGIN
        1 gacggatcgg gagatctccc gatcccctat ggtcgactct cagtacaatc tgctctgatg
       61 ccgcatagtt aagccagtat ctgctccctg cttgtgtgtt ggaggtcgct gagtagtgcg
      121 cgagcaaaat ttaagctaca acaaggcaag gcttgaccga caattgcatg aagaatctgc
      181 ttagggttag gcgttttgcg ctgcttcgcg atgtacgggc cagatatacg cgttgacatt
      241 gattattgac tagttattaa tagtaatcaa ttacggggtc attagttcat agcccatata
      301 tggagttccg cgttacataa cttacggtaa atggcccgcc tggctgaccg cccaacgacc
      361 cccgcccatt gacgtcaata atgacgtatg ttcccatagt aacgccaata gggactttcc
      421 attgacgtca atgggtggac tatttacggt aaactgccca cttggcagta catcaagtgt
      481 atcatatgcc aagtacgccc cctattgacg tcaatgacgg taaatggccc gcctggcatt
      541 atgcccagta catgacctta tgggactttc ctacttggca gtacatctac gtattagtca
      601 tcgctattac catggtgatg cggttttggc agtacatcaa tgggcgtgga tagcggtttg
      661 actcacgggg atttccaagt ctccacccca ttgacgtcaa tgggagtttg ttttggcacc
      721 aaaatcaacg ggactttcca aaatgtcgta acaactccgc cccattgacg caaatgggcg
      781 gtaggcgtgt acggtgggag gtctatataa gcagagctct ctggctaact agagaaccca
      841 ctgcttactg gcttatcgaa attaatacga ctcactatag ggagacccaa gctggctagt
      901 taagcttatg gactacaaag acgatgacga caagggatcc actagtaacg gccgccagtg
      961 tgctggaatt cacaagacga agtccacatg tgctcagaat ccaaattgca gcataatgat
     1021 atttcgtcca accaaagaag agtttaatga ttttgacaaa tacattgctt acatggagtc
     1081 ccaaggggca caccgagctg gactggccaa ggtcatccca ccaaaagaat ggagggccag
     1141 gcagtcttat gacaatatca gcaacatctt aatagcaact cccctgcagc aagtggtctc
     1201 tgggcaggca ggcgtgttca cccaatacca taagaagaag aaaggcatga cagtggggga
     1261 gtaccgtgag ctggccaaca gcaaaaagta ccagaccccg ccacacctgg attttgaaga
     1321 tttggagcga aaatactgga agaatcgcct gtatgagtca ccgatttatg gtgctgacgt
     1381 cagcggctcc ctgtttgatg ggaagactca acagtggaat gtgggtcacc tgggaacaat
     1441 tcaagaccta ttggaacagg aatgtggcat agtgattgag ggcgtcaaca cgccctacct
     1501 gtactttggc atgtggaaga ccacctttgc gtggcacacg gaggacatgg acctgtacag
     1561 tatcaactac ctacactttg ggcagcccaa gacctggtat gctgtgcccc ctgagcatgg
     1621 caggcgcctg gagcgcctgg ccagggaact cttccctggc agctcccagg gctgccaggc
     1681 cttcctgagg cacaaggtgg cgctcatctc gcccactgtg cttaaggaga atggcatccc
     1741 ctttggtcgc atcacccagg aggctgggga gttcatggtc acctttccct atggctacca
     1801 cgcgggcttc aaccatggct tcaactgcgc agaggccatc aattttgcca ccccaaggtg
     1861 gattgactat ggcaaggtgg catctcagtg cagctgtggg gaggccaggg tgagcttctc
     1921 catggacgcc tttgtgagga tcttgcagcc tgagcgatat gaactgtgga aacgtggcca
     1981 agatcaggca gttgtggacc acacagagac tatggtgtct accagtcagg agctcaccac
     2041 ccggcgggtg accaaagcac caagaaaaac ttggggcttg aagcgtctcc ggcttcgcca
     2101 ggtctcacga tctcttctgc ctatagccac ggtaagtaac gttccttgca acatgcaggt
     2161 gtgccacacc tccaggcaac catcagatgt gaaaggtgat gatgtccaga agtctgactc
     2221 agccagagcc tcaccacatc ctctgagtct gccttcttct ggtcacatgt caactagaag
     2281 atgtagtctt ggtcgtcgtc cttgtgaact aggagctcag gagtcctcca atggagctcc
     2341 agtcaagagg caacttccag caggcagaga tgacacaagc cccagtccag agcttcagcc
     2401 ccaggctgtg agtggagact taatagtcga ctcaggactt gtgaaccctg gcccacagca
     2461 tcttatgaca gcttctgaag ggggattgac ctccgacccc taagaattct gcagatatcc
     2521 atcacactgg cggccgctcg actatgggca ccaaagaacc tgtaaacgtt atctttttaa
     2581 attgaatgtg cacaaataaa agtttggaaa agaaaaaaaa aaaaaaaaaa aaaaaaaaaa
     2641 aaaaaaaaaa aaaaaaaaaa aaaaaaaaaa aaaaaaaaaa aaaaaaaaaa aaaaatacgc
     2701 atcatacgct gtggcgtacc tcgagtctag agggcccttc gaacaaaaac tcatctcaga
     2761 agaggatctg aatatgcata ccggtcatca tcaccatcac cattgagttt aaacccgctg
     2821 atcagcctcg actgtgcctt ctagttgcca gccatctgtt gtttgcccct cccccgtgcc
     2881 ttccttgacc ctggaaggtg ccactcccac tgtcctttcc taataaaatg aggaaattgc
     2941 atcgcattgt ctgagtaggt gtcattctat tctggggggt ggggtggggc aggacagcaa
     3001 gggggaggat tgggaagaca atagcaggca tgctggggat gcggtgggct ctatggcttc
     3061 tgaggcggaa agaaccagct ggggctctag ggggtatccc cnnnnnnnnn nnnnnnnnnn
     3121 nnnnnnnnnn nnnnnnnnnn nnnnnnnnnn nnnnnnnnnn nnnnnnnnnn nnnnnnnnnn
     3181 nnnnnnnnnn nnnnnnnnnn nnnnnnnnnn nnnnnnnnnn nnnnncgccg gctttccccg
     3241 tcaagctcta aatcggggca nnnnnnnnnn nnnnnnnnnn nnnnnnnnnn nnnnnnnnnn
     3301 nnnnnnnnnn nnnnnnnann nnnnnnnnnn nnnnnnnnnn nnnnnnnnnn nnnnnnnnnn
     3361 nnnnnnncct ttgacgttgg agtccacgtt ctttaatagt ggactcttgt tccaaactgg
     3421 aacaacactc aaccctatct cggtctattc ttttgattta taagggattt tggggatttc
     3481 ggcctattgg ttaaaaaatg agctgattta acaaaaattt aacgcgaatt aattctgtgg
     3541 aatgtgtgtc agttagggtg tggaaagtcc ccaggctccc caggcaggca gaagtatgca
     3601 aagcatgcat ctcaattagt cagcaaccag gtgtggaaag tccccaggct ccccagcagg
     3661 cagaagtatg caaagcatgc atctcaatta gtcagcaacc atagtcccgc ccctaactcc
     3721 gcccatcccg cccctaactc cgcccagttc cgcccattct ccgccccatg gctgactaat
     3781 tttttttatt tatgcagagg ccgaggccgc ctctgcctct gagctattcc agaagtagtg
     3841 aggaggcttt tttggaggcc taggcttttg caaaaagctc ccgggagctt gtatatccat
     3901 tttcggatct gatcaagaga caggatgagg atcgtttcgc atgattgaac aagatggatt
     3961 gcacgcaggt tctccggccg cttgggtgga gaggctattc ggctatgact gggcacaaca
     4021 gacaatcggc tgctctgatg ccgccgtgtt ccggctgtca gcgcaggggc gcccggttct
     4081 ttttgtcaag accgacctgt ccggtgccct gaatgaactg caggacgagg cagcgcggct
     4141 atcgtggctg gccacgacgg gcgttccttg cgcagctgtg ctcgacgttg tcactgaagc
     4201 gggaagggac tggctgctat tgggcgaagt gccggggcag gatctcctgt catctcacct
     4261 tgctcctgcc gagaaagtat ccatcatggc tgatgcaatg cggcggctgc atacgcttga
     4321 tccggctacc tgcccattcg accaccaagc gaaacatcgc atcgagcgag cacgtactcg
     4381 gatggaagcc ggtcttgtcg atcaggatga tctggacgaa gagcatcagg ggctcgcgcc
     4441 agccgaactg ttcgccaggc tcaaggcgcg catgcccgac ggcgaggatc tcgtcgtgac
     4501 ccatggcgat gcctgcttgc cgaatatcat ggtggaaaat ggccgctttt ctggattcat
     4561 cgactgtggc cggctgggtg tggcggaccg ctatcaggac atagcgttgg ctacccgtga
     4621 tattgctgaa gagcttggcg gcgaatgggc tgaccgcttc ctcgtgcttt acggtatcgc
     4681 cgctcccgat tcgcagcgca tcgccttcta tcgccttctt gacgagttct tctgagcggg
     4741 actctggggt tcgcgaaatg accgaccaag cgacgcccaa cctgccatca cgagatttcg
     4801 attccaccgc cgccttctat gaaaggttgg gcttcggaat cgttttccgg gacgccggct
     4861 ggatgatcct ccagcgcggg gatctcatgc tggagttctt cgcccacccc aacttgttta
     4921 ttgcagctta taatggttac aaataaagca atagcatcac aaatttcaca aataaagcat
     4981 ttttttcact gcattctagt tgtggtttgt ccaaactcat caatgtatct tatcatgtct
     5041 gtataccgtc gacctctagc tagagcttgg cgtaatcatg gtcatagctg tttcctgtgt
     5101 gaaattgtta tccgctcaca attccacaca acatacgagc cggaagcata aagtgtaaag
     5161 cctggggtgc ctaatgagtg agctaactca cattaattgc gttgcgctca ctgcccgctt
     5221 tccagtcggg aaacctgtcg tgccagctgc attaatgaat cggccaacgc gcggggagag
     5281 gcggtttgcg tattgggcgc tcttccgctt cctcgctcac tgactcgctg cgctcggtcg
     5341 ttcggctgcg gcgagcggta tcagctcact caaaggcggt aatacggtta tccacagaat
     5401 caggggataa cgcaggaaag aacatgtgag caaaaggcca gcaaaaggcc aggaaccgta
     5461 aaaaggccgc gttgctggcg tttttccata ggctccgccc ccctgacgag catcacaaaa
     5521 atcgacgctc aagtcagagg tggcgaaacc cgacaggact ataaagatac caggcgtttc
     5581 cccctggaag ctccctcgtg cgctctcctg ttccgaccct gccgcttacc ggatacctgt
     5641 ccgcctttct cccttcggga agcgtggcgc tttctcaatg ctcacgctgt aggtatctca
     5701 gttcggtgta ggtcgttcgc tccaagctgg gctgtgtgca cgaacccccc gttcagcccg
     5761 accgctgcgc cttatccggt aactatcgtc ttgagtccaa cccggtaaga cacgacttat
     5821 cgccactggc agcagccact ggtaacagga ttagcagagc gaggtatgta ggcggtgcta
     5881 cagagttctt gaagtggtgg cctaactacg gctacactag aaggacagta tttggtatct
     5941 gcgctctgct gaagccagtt accttcggaa aaagagttgg tagctcttga tccggcaaac
     6001 aaaccaccgc tggtagcggt ggtttttttg tttgcaagca gcagattacg cgcagaaaaa
     6061 aaggatctca agaagatcct ttgatctttt ctacggggtc tgacgctcag tggaacgaaa
     6121 actcacgtta agggattttg gtcatgagat tatcaaaaag gatcttcacc tagatccttt
     6181 taaattaaaa atgaagtttt aaatcaatct aaagtatata tgagtaaact tggtctgaca
     6241 gttaccaatg cttaatcagt gaggcaccta tctcagcgat ctgtctattt cgttcatcca
     6301 tagttgcctg actccccgtc gtgtagataa ctacgatacg ggagggctta ccatctggcc
     6361 ccagtgctgc aatgataccg cgagacccac gctcaccggc tccagattta tcagcaataa
     6421 accagccagc cggaagggcc gagcgcagaa gtggtcctgc aactttatcc gcctccatcc
     6481 agtctattaa ttgttgccgg gaagctagag taagtagttc gccagttaat agtttgcgca
     6541 acgttgttgc cattgctaca ggcatcgtgg tgtcacgctc gtcgtttggt atggcttcat
     6601 tcagctccgg ttcccaacga tcaaggcgag ttacatgatc ccccatgttg tgcaaaaaag
     6661 cggttagctc cttcggtcct ccgatcgttg tcagaagtaa gttggccgca gtgttatcac
     6721 tcatggttat ggcagcactg cataattctc ttactgtcat gccatccgta agatgctttt
     6781 ctgtgactgg tgagtactca accaagtcat tctgagaata gtgtatgcgg cgaccgagtt
     6841 gctcttgccc ggcgtcaata cgggataata ccgcgccaca tagcagaact ttaaaagtgc
     6901 tcatcattgg aaaacgttct tcggggcgaa aactctcaag gatcttaccg ctgttgagat
     6961 ccagttcgat gtaacccact cgtgcaccca actgatcttc agcatctttt actttcacca
     7021 gcgtttctgg gtgagcaaaa acaggaaggc aaaatgccgc aaaaaaggga ataagggcga
     7081 cacggaaatg ttgaatactc atactcttcc tttttcaata ttattgaagc atttatcagg
     7141 gttattgtct catgagcgga tacatatttg aatgtattta gaaaaataaa caaatagggg
     7201 ttccgcgcac atttccccga aaagtgccac ctgacgtc
//
